Addgene plasmid #250267: pJC2735 - pHR-EF1A-HA-FBXO31(∆F-box, D334N)-IRES-GFP
Purpose: cDNA expression of affinity-tagged FBXO31 (HA-FBXO31(∆F-box, D334N)).
Depositing lab: Jacob Corn. Depositing organization: ETH Zurich (Swiss Federal Institute of Technology). Publication: C-terminal amides mark proteins for degradation via SCF-FBXO31. Muhar MF, Farnung J, Cernakova M, Hofmann R, Henneberg LT, Pfleiderer MM, Denoth-Lippuner A, Kalcic F, Nievergelt AS, Peters Al-Bayati M, Sidiropoulos ND, Beier V, Mann M, Jessberger S, Jinek M, Schulman BA, Bode JW, Corn JE. Nature. 2025 Feb;638(8050):519-527. doi: 10.1038/s41586-024-08475-w. PubMed 39880951.
Backbone
  Vector backbone: pHR
  Vector type: Mammalian Expression, Lentiviral
Growth in bacteria
  Bacterial resistance: Ampicillin, 100 μg/mL
  Growth temperature: 37°C
  Growth strain: NEB Stable
  Copy number: High Copy
Gene/Insert
  Gene/Insert name: FBXO31
  Species: H. sapiens (human)
  Mutation: ∆F-box, D334N
  Entrez Gene: FBXO31 (a.k.a. FBX14, FBXO14, Fbx31, MRT45, pp2386)
  Promoter: EF-1a
  Tag / fusion protein: HA (N terminal on insert)
  Cloning method: Unknown
Terms and licenses: Academic/Nonprofit Terms; Industry Terms: Not Available to Industry
How to cite: pJC2735 - pHR-EF1A-HA-FBXO31(∆F-box, D334N)-IRES-GFP was a gift from Jacob Corn (Addgene plasmid # 250267 ; http://n2t.net/addgene:250267 ; RRID:Addgene_250267)
