[The description below was written by a language model from this plasmid's Addgene catalogue record and pLannotate feature annotations shown in this document.]
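Description:
pJC2735 - pHR-EF1A-HA-FBXO31(∆F-box, D334N)-IRES-GFP is a lentiviral transfer plasmid of about 12.8 kb built on the pHR backbone for stable or transient expression of a tagged human FBXO31 mutant in mammalian cells. It is maintained in E. coli as a high-copy plasmid through a ColE1/pUC-type origin and selected with ampicillin via the β-lactamase gene. The annotation also picks up backbone remnants typical of older pHR vectors: an SV40 promoter followed by gpt fragments, SV40 small t/large T pieces and an SV40 poly(A) signal, plus fragments of TcR, rop and bom. None of these is described as functional in the record.

The viral portion runs from a 5' LTR annotated as truncated, preceded by a nef fragment, through the HIV-1 Ψ packaging signal, a partial gag, the RRE for Rev-dependent export and the cPPT/CTS, to a ΔU3 self-inactivating 3' LTR. Packaging and envelope functions must therefore be supplied in trans. Within this frame, the constitutive EF-1α promoter drives a bicistronic transcript. The first cistron is FBXO31 carrying an N-terminal HA epitope, annotated as a fragment of a 3xHA tag, and flanked by Gateway attB1/attB2 sites. An EMCV IRES then allows cap-independent translation of EGFP, so fluorescence marks transduced cells, and a WPRE enhances transcript expression.

FBXO31 is the substrate-recognition subunit of an SCF ubiquitin ligase. Deleting the F-box would be expected to uncouple it from the SKP1–cullin core, which makes such a variant useful for affinity capture of bound proteins. The functional consequence of the additional D334N substitution is not stated. The recorded purpose is cDNA expression of affinity-tagged FBXO31, in work on degradation of proteins bearing C-terminal amides.
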