Features (pLannotate 1.2.2; 42 found; start..end, strand, type, name):
      1..589     +  rep_origin     ori: high-copy-number ColE1/pMB1/pBR322/pUC origin of replication
    772..828     +  CDS            lacI (fragment): lac repressor; lacI; The lac repressor binds to the lac operator to inhibit transcription in E. coli. This inhibition can be relieved by adding lactose or isopropyl-β-D-thiogalactopyranoside (IPTG).
    835..1164    +  promoter       SV40 promoter: SV40 enhancer and early promoter
   1364..1483    +  CDS            gpt (fragment): XGPT_ECOLI - Also known as gpp, gxu. Experimental evidence at protein level: Swiss-Prot protein existence level 1. Purine salvage pathway enzyme that catalyzes the transfer of the ribosyl-5-phosphate group from 5-phospho-alpha-D-ribose 1- diphosphate (PRPP) to the N9 position of the 6-oxopurines guanine and xanthine to form the corresponding ribonucleotides GMP (guanosine 5'- monophosphate) and XMP (xanthosine 5'-monophosphate), with the release of PPi. To a lesser extent, also acts on hypoxanthine (PubMed:9100006, PubMed:3886014). Does not ribophosphorylate adenine (PubMed:3886014). From Esch
   1483..1818    +  CDS            gpt (fragment): XGPT_ECOLI - Also known as gpp, gxu. Experimental evidence at protein level: Swiss-Prot protein existence level 1. Purine salvage pathway enzyme that catalyzes the transfer of the ribosyl-5-phosphate group from 5-phospho-alpha-D-ribose 1- diphosphate (PRPP) to the N9 position of the 6-oxopurines guanine and xanthine to form the corresponding ribonucleotides GMP (guanosine 5'- monophosphate) and XMP (xanthosine 5'-monophosphate), with the release of PPi. To a lesser extent, also acts on hypoxanthine (PubMed:9100006, PubMed:3886014). Does not ribophosphorylate adenine (PubMed:3886014). From Esch
   1913..2218    +  CDS            frsA (fragment): FRSA_ECOLI - Also known as yafA. Experimental evidence at protein level: Swiss-Prot protein existence level 1. Catalyzes the hydrolysis of esters (PubMed:15808744). Displays esterase activity toward pNP-butyrate (PubMed:15808744). May stimulate mixed-acid fermentation by acting as a fermentation/respiration switch that down-regulates respiration and up- regulates fermentation rates (PubMed:15169777). From Escherichia coli (strain K12).
   2222..2296    +  CDS            small t antigen (fragment): SV40 (simian virus 40) small t antigen
   2298..2363    +  intron         small t intron: SV40 (simian virus 40) small t antigen intron
   2493..2513    +  CDS            SV40 NLS: nuclear localization signal of SV40 (simian virus 40) large T antigen
   2832..2915    +  CDS            large T antigen (fragment): large T antigen from SV40 (simian virus 40)
   2938..3072    +  polyA_signal   SV40 poly(A) signal: SV40 polyadenylation signal
   3239..3568    +  CDS            nef (fragment): NEF_HV1BR - Experimental evidence at protein level: Swiss-Prot protein existence level 1. Extracellular Nef protein targets CD4(+) T-lymphocytes for apoptosis by interacting with CXCR4 surface receptors (PubMed:14990729). From Human immunodeficiency virus type 1 group M subtype B (isolate BRU/LAI) (HIV-1).
   3616..3873    +  LTR            5' LTR (truncated): truncated 5' long terminal repeat (LTR) from HIV-1
   3920..4045    +  misc_feature   HIV-1 Ψ: packaging signal of human immunodeficiency virus type 1
   4029..4367    +  CDS            HIV-1 gag (fragment): gag protein from human immunodeficiency virus 1; gag
   4542..4775    +  misc_feature   RRE: The Rev response element (RRE) of HIV-1 allows for Rev-dependent mRNA export from the nucleus to the cytoplasm.
   5152..5252    +  CDS            Rev (fragment): human immunodeficiency virus 1 (HIV-1) Rev protein; rev; enhances nuclear export of unspliced and incompletely spliced viral mRNAs
   5271..5387    +  misc_feature   cPPT/CTS: central polypurine tract and central termination sequence of HIV-1
   5421..5445    +  protein_bind   attB1: mutant version of attB; recombination site for the Gateway® BP reaction BP Clonase™
   5460..5478    +  enhancer       CMV enhancer (fragment): human cytomegalovirus immediate early enhancer
   5503..5569    +  CDS            small t antigen (fragment): SV40 (simian virus 40) small t antigen
   5576..6754    +  promoter       EF-1α promoter: strong constitutive promoter for human elongation factor EF-1α
   6771..6789    +  promoter       T7 promoter: promoter for bacteriophage T7 RNA polymerase
   6837..6863    +  CDS            3xHA (fragment): three tandem HA epitope tags
   6894..8384    +  CDS            FBXO31 (fragment): FBX31_HUMAN - Also known as FBX14, FBX31. Experimental evidence at protein level: Swiss-Prot protein existence level 1. Component of some SCF (SKP1-cullin-F-box) protein ligase complex that plays a central role in G1 arrest following DNA damage. Specifically recognizes phosphorylated cyclin-D1 (CCND1), promoting its ubiquitination and degradation by the proteasome, resulting in G1 arrest. May act as a tumor suppressor. From Homo sapiens (Human).
   8393..8417    -  protein_bind   attB2: mutant version of attB; recombination site for the Gateway® BP reaction BP Clonase™
   8462..8486    -  protein_bind   attB2: mutant version of attB; recombination site for the Gateway® BP reaction BP Clonase™
   8489..8520    -  misc_feature   MCS (fragment): pBluescript multiple cloning site
   8622..9084    +  misc_feature   IRES: internal ribosome entry site (IRES) of the encephalomyocarditis virus (EMCV)
   9098..9817    +  CDS            EGFP: the original enhanced GFP (Yang et al., 1996) mammalian codon-optimized
   9817..9836    +  misc_feature   MCS (fragment): pUC18/19 multiple cloning site
   9837..9855    +  misc_feature   MCS (fragment): pBluescript multiple cloning site
   9855..10443   +  misc_feature   WPRE: woodchuck hepatitis virus posttranscriptional regulatory element
  10444..10466   +  misc_feature   MCS (fragment): pBluescript multiple cloning site
  10483..10551   +  CDS            nef (fragment): NEF_HV1Z2 - Experimental evidence at protein level: Swiss-Prot protein existence level 1. Extracellular Nef protein targets CD4(+) T-lymphocytes for apoptosis by interacting with CXCR4 surface receptors. From Human immunodeficiency virus type 1 group M subtype D (isolate Z2/CDC-Z34) (HIV-1).
  10553..10786   +  LTR            3' LTR (ΔU3): self-inactivating 3' long terminal repeat (LTR) from HIV-1
  10811..10829   -  promoter       SP6 promoter: promoter for bacteriophage SP6 RNA polymerase
  11057..11336   +  CDS            TcR (fragment): tetracycline efflux protein; tet; confers resistance to tetracycline
  11337..11385   -  misc_feature   bom (fragment): basis of mobility region from pBR322
  11487..11522   -  CDS            rop (fragment): Rop protein, which maintains plasmids at low copy number; rop
  11617..11721   +  promoter       AmpR promoter: bla
  11722..12582   +  CDS            AmpR: β-lactamase; bla; confers resistance to ampicillin, carbenicillin, and related antibiotics
>Addgene plasmid #250267 | pJC2735 - pHR-EF1A-HA-FBXO31(∆F-box, D334N)-IRES-GFP | addgene full sequence | sequence record 497459 | Addgene NGS Result
TTGAGATCCTTTTTTTCTGCGCGTAATCTGCTGCTTGCAAACAAAAAAACCACCGCTACCAGCGGTGGTT
TGTTTGCCGGATCAAGAGCTACCAACTCTTTTTCCGAAGGTAACTGGCTTCAGCAGAGCGCAGATACCAA
ATACTGTTCTTCTAGTGTAGCCGTAGTTAGGCCACCACTTCAAGAACTCTGTAGCACCGCCTACATACCT
CGCTCTGCTAATCCTGTTACCAGTGGCTGCTGCCAGTGGCGATAAGTCGTGTCTTACCGGGTTGGACTCA
AGACGATAGTTACCGGATAAGGCGCAGCGGTCGGGCTGAACGGGGGGTTCGTGCACACAGCCCAGCTTGG
AGCGAACGACCTACACCGAACTGAGATACCTACAGCGTGAGCTATGAGAAAGCGCCACGCTTCCCGAAGG
GAGAAAGGCGGACAGGTATCCGGTAAGCGGCAGGGTCGGAACAGGAGAGCGCACGAGGGAGCTTCCAGGG
GGAAACGCCTGGTATCTTTATAGTCCTGTCGGGTTTCGCCACCTCTGACTTGAGCGTCGATTTTTGTGAT
GCTCGTCAGGGGGGCGGAGCCTATGGAAAAACGCCAGCAACGCGGCCTTTTTACGGTTCCTGGCCTTTTG
CTGGCCTTTTGCTCACATGTTCTTTCCTGCGTTATCCCCTGATTCTGTGGATAACCGTATTACCGCCTTT
GAGTGAGCTGATACCGCTCGCCGCAGCCGAACGACCGAGCGCAGCGAGTCAGTGAGCGAGGAAGCGGAAG
AGCGCCCAATACGCAAACCGCCTCTCCCCGCGCGTTGGCCGATTCATTAATGCAGCTGTGGAATGTGTGT
CAGTTAGGGTGTGGAAAGTCCCCAGGCTCCCCAGCAGGCAGAAGTATGCAAAGCATGCATCTCAATTAGT
CAGCAACCAGGTGTGGAAAGTCCCCAGGCTCCCCAGCAGGCAGAAGTATGCAAAGCATGCATCTCAATTA
GTCAGCAACCATAGTCCCGCCCCTAACTCCGCCCATCCCGCCCCTAACTCCGCCCAGTTCCGCCCATTCT
CCGCCCCATGGCTGACTAATTTTTTTTATTTATGCAGAGGCCGAGGCCGCCTCGGCCTCTGAGCTATTCC
AGAAGTAGTGAGGAGGCTTTTTTGGAGGCCTAGGCTTTTGCAAAAAGCTTGGACACAAGACAGGCTTGCG
AGATATGTTTGAGAATACCACTTTATCCCGCGTCAGGGAGAGGCAGTGCGTAAAAAGACGCGGACTCATG
TGAAATACTGGTTTTTAGTGCGCCAGATCTCTATAATCTCGCGCAACCTATTTTCCCCTCGAACACTTTT
TAAGCCGTAGATAAACAGGCTGGGACACTTCACATGAGCGAAAAATACATCGTCACCTGGGACATGTTGC
AGATCCATGCACGTAAACTCGCAAGCCGACTGATGCCTTCTGAACAATGGAAAGGCATTATTGCCGTAAG
CCGTGGCGGTCTGTACCGGGTGCGTTACTGGCGCGTGAACTGGGTATTCGTCATGTCGATACCGTTTGTA
TTTCCAGCTACGATCACGACAACCAGCGCGAGCTTAAAGTGCTGAAACGCGCAGAAGGCGATGGCGAAGG
CTTCATCGTTATTGATGACCTGGTGGATACCGGTGGTACTGCGGTTGCGATTCGTGAAATGTATCCAAAA
GCGCACTTTGTCACCATCTTCGCAAAACCGGCTGGTCGTCCGCTGGTTGATGACTATGTTGTTGATATCC
CGCAAGATACCTGGATTGAACAGCCGTGGGATATGGGCGTCGTATTCGTCCCGCCAATCTCCGGTCGCTA
ATCTTTTCAACGCCTGGCACTGCCGGGCGTTGTTCTTTTTAACTTCAGGCGGGTTACAATAGTTTCCAGT
AAGTATTCTGGAGGCTGCATCCATGACACAGGCAAACCTGAGCGAAACCCTGTTCAAACCCCGCTTTAAA
CATCCTGAAACCTCGACGCTAGTCCGCCGCTTTAATCACGGCGCACAACCGCCTGTGCAGTCGGCCCTTG
ATGGTAAAACCATCCCTCACTGGTATCGCATGATTAACCGTCTGATGTGGATCTGGCGCGGCATTGACCC
ACGCGAAATCCTCGACGTCCAGGCACGTATTGTGATGAGCGATGCCGAACGTACCGACGATGATTTATAC
GATACGGTGATTGGCTACCGTGGCGGCAACTGGATTTATGAGTGGGCCCCGGATCTTTGTGAAGGAACCT
TACTTCTGTGGTGTGACATAATTGGACAAACTACCTACAGAGATTTAAAGCTCTAAGGTAAATATAAAAT
TTTTAAGTGTATAATGTGTTAAACTACTGATTCTAATTGTTTGTGTATTTTAGATTCCAACCTATGGAAC
TGATGAATGGGAGCAGTGGTGGAATGCCTTTAATGAGGAAAACCTGTTTTGCTCAGAAGAAATGCCATCT
AGTGATGATGAGGCTACTGCTGACTCTCAACATTCTACTCCTCCAAAAAAGAAGAGAAAGGTAGAAGACC
CCAAGGACTTTCCTTCAGAATTGCTAAGTTTTTTGAGTCATGCTGTGTTTAGTAATAGAACTCTTGCTTG
CTTTGCTATTTACACCACAAAGGAAAAAGCTGCACTGCTATACAAGAAAATTATGGAAAAATATTCTGTA
ACCTTTATAAGTAGGCATAACAGTTATAATCATAACATACTGTTTTTTCTTACTCCACACAGGCATAGAG
TGTCTGCTATTAATAACTATGCTCAAAAATTGTGTACCTTTAGCTTTTTAATTTGTAAAGGGGTTAATAA
GGAATATTTGATGTATAGTGCCTTGACTAGAGATCATAATCAGCCATACCACATTTGTAGAGGTTTTACT
TGCTTTAAAAAACCTCCCACACCTCCCCCTGAACCTGAAACATAAAATGAATGCAATTGTTGTTGTTAAC
TTGTTTATTGCAGCTTATAATGGTTACAAATAAAGCAATAGCATCACAAATTTCACAAATAAAGCATTTT
TTTCACTGCATTCTAGTTGTGGTTTGTCCAAACTCATCAATGTATCTTATCATGTCTGGATCAACTGGAT
AACTCAAGCTAACCAAAATCATCCCAAACTTCCCACCCCATACCCTATTACCACTGCCAATTACCTGTGG
TTTCATTTACTCTAAACCTGTGATTCCTCTGAATTATTTTCATTTTAAAGAAATTGTATTTGTTAAATAT
GTACTACAAACTTAGTAGTTGGAAGGGCTAATTCACTCCCAAAGAAGACAAGATATCCTTGATCTGTGGA
TCTACCACACACAAGGCTACTTCCCTGATTAGCAGAACTACACACCAGGGCCAGGGGTCAGATATCCACT
GACCTTTGGATGGTGCTACAAGCTAGTACCAGTTGAGCCAGATAAGGTAGAAGAGGCCAATAAAGGAGAG
AACACCAGCTTGTTACACCCTGTGAGCCTGCATGGGATGGATGACCCGGAGAGAGAAGTGTTAGAGTGGA
GGTTTGACAGCCGCCTAGCATTTCATCACGTGGCCCGAGAGCTGCATCCGGAGTACTTCAAGAACTGCTG
ATATCGAGCTTGCTACAAGGGACTTTCCGCTGGGGACTTTCCAGGGAGGCGTGGCCTGGGCGGGACTGGG
GAGTGGCGAGCCCTCAGATCCTGCATATAAGCAGCTGCTTTTTGCCTGTACTGGGTCTCTCTGGTTAGAC
CAGATCTGAGCCTGGGAGCTCTCTGGCTAACTAGGGAACCCACTGCTTAAGCCTCAATAAAGCTTGCCTT
GAGTGCTTCAAGTAGTGTGTGCCCGTCTGTTGTGTGACTCTGGTAACTAGAGATCCCTCAGACCCTTTTA
GTCAGTGTGGAAAATCTCTAGCAGTGGCGCCCGAACAGGGACTTGAAAGCGAAAGGGAAACCAGAGGAGC
TCTCTCGACGCAGGACTCGGCTTGCTGAAGCGCGCACGGCAAGAGGCGAGGGGCGGCGACTGGTGAGTAC
GCCAAAAATTTTGACTAGCGGAGGCTAGAAGGAGAGAGATGGGTGCGAGAGCGTCAGTATTAAGCGGGGG
AGAATTAGATCGCGATGGGAAAAAATTCGGTTAAGGCCAGGGGGAAAGAAAAAATATAAATTAAAACATA
TAGTATGGGCAAGCAGGGAGCTAGAACGATTCGCAGTTAATCCTGGCCTGTTAGAAACATCAGAAGGCTG
TAGACAAATACTGGGACAGCTACAACCATCCCTTCAGACAGGATCAGAAGAACTTAGATCATTATATAAT
ACAGTAGCAACCCTCTATTGTGTGCATCAAAGGATAGAGATAAAAGACACCAAGGAAGCTTTAGACAAGA
TAGAGGAAGAGCAAAACAAAAGTAAGACCACCGCACAGCAAGCGGCCGGCCGCTGATCTTCAGACCTGGA
GGAGGAGATATGAGGGACAATTGGAGAAGTGAATTATATAAATATAAAGTAGTAAAAATTGAACCATTAG
GAGTAGCACCCACCAAGGCAAAGAGAAGAGTGGTGCAGAGAGAAAAAAGAGCAGTGGGAATAGGAGCTTT
GTTCCTTGGGTTCTTGGGAGCAGCAGGAAGCACTATGGGCGCAGCGTCAATGACGCTGACGGTACAGGCC
AGACAATTATTGTCTGGTATAGTGCAGCAGCAGAACAATTTGCTGAGGGCTATTGAGGCGCAACAGCATC
TGTTGCAACTCACAGTCTGGGGCATCAAGCAGCTCCAGGCAAGAATCCTGGCTGTGGAAAGATACCTAAA
GGATCAACAGCTCCTGGGGATTTGGGGTTGCTCTGGAAAACTCATTTGCACCACTGCTGTGCCTTGGAAT
GCTAGTTGGAGTAATAAATCTCTGGAACAGATTTGGAATCACACGACCTGGATGGAGTGGGACAGAGAAA
TTAACAATTACACAAGCTTAATACACTCCTTAATTGAAGAATCGCAAAACCAGCAAGAAAAGAATGAACA
AGAATTATTGGAATTAGATAAATGGGCAAGTTTGTGGAATTGGTTTAACATAACAAATTGGCTGTGGTAT
ATAAAATTATTCATAATGATAGTAGGAGGCTTGGTAGGTTTAAGAATAGTTTTTGCTGTACTTTCTATAG
TGAATAGAGTTAGGCAGGGATATTCACCATTATCGTTTCAGACCCACCTCCCAACCCCGAGGGGACCCGA
CAGGCCCGAAGGAATAGAAGAAGAAGGTGGAGAGAGAGACAGAGACAGATCCATTCGATTAGTGAACGGA
TCTCGACGGTATCGGTTAACTTTTAAAAGAAAAGGGGGGATTGGGGGGTACAGTGCAGGGGAAAGAATAG
TAGACATAATAGCAACAGACATACAAACTAAAGAATTACAAAAACAAATTACAAAATTCAAAATTTTATC
GTCCAGTGTGGTGGAATTCTGCAGATATCAACAAGTTTGTACAAAAAAGCAGGCTCCACCATGGGAACCG
ACATTGATTATTGACTAGGCTTTTGCAAAAAGCTTTGCAAAGATGGATAAAGTTTTAAACAGAGAGGAAT
CTTTGCAGCTAATGGACCTTCTAGGTCTTGAAAGGAGTGGGAATTGGCTCCGGTGCCCGTCAGTGGGCAG
AGCGCACATCGCCCACAGTCCCCGAGAAGTTGGGGGGAGGGGTCGGCAATTGAACCGGTGCCTAGAGAAG
GTGGCGCGGGGTAAACTGGGAAAGTGATGTCGTGTACTGGCTCCGCCTTTTTCCCGAGGGTGGGGGAGAA
CCGTATATAAGTGCAGTAGTCGCCGTGAACGTTCTTTTTCGCAACGGGTTTGCCGCCAGAACACAGGTAA
GTGCCGTGTGTGGTTCCCGCGGGCCTGGCCTCTTTACGGGTTATGGCCCTTGCGTGCCTTGAATTACTTC
CACCTGGCTGCAGTACGTGATTCTTGATCCCGAGCTTCGGGTTGGAAGTGGGTGGGAGAGTTCGAGGCCT
TGCGCTTAAGGAGCCCCTTCGCCTCGTGCTTGAGTTGAGGCCTGGCCTGGGCGCTGGGGCCGCCGCGTGC
GAATCTGGTGGCACCTTCGCGCCTGTCTCGCTGCTTTCGATAAGTCTCTAGCCATTTAAAATTTTTGATG
ACCTGCTGCGACGCTTTTTTTCTGGCAAGATAGTCTTGTAAATGCGGGCCAAGATCTGCACACTGGTATT
TCGGTTTTTGGGGCCGCGGGCGGCGACGGGGCCCGTGCGTCCCAGCGCACATGTTCGGCGAGGCGGGGCC
TGCGAGCGCGGCCACCGAGAATCGGACGGGGGTAGTCTCAAGCTGGCCGGCCTGCTCTGGTGCCTGGCCT
CGCGCCGCCGTGTATCGCCCCGCCCTGGGCGGCAAGGCTGGCCCGGTCGGCACCAGTTGCGTGAGCGGAA
AGATGGCCGCTTCCCGGCCCTGCTGCAGGGAGCTCAAAATGGAGGACGCGGCGCTCGGGAGAGCGGGCGG
GTGAGTCACCCACACAAAGGAAAAGGGCCTTTCCGTCCTCAGCCGTCGCTTCATGTGACTCCACGGAGTA
CCGGGCGCCGTCCAGGCACCTCGATTAGTTCTCGAGCTTTTGGAGTACGTCGTCTTTAGGTTGGGGGGAG
GGGTTTTATGCGATGGAGTTTCCCCACACTGAGTGGGTGGAGACTGAAGTTAGGCCAGCTTGGCACTTGA
TGTAATTCTCCTTGGAATTTGCCCTTTTTGAGTTTGGATCTTGGTTCATTCTCAAGCCTCAGACAGTGGT
TCAAAGTTTTTTTCTTCCATTTCAGGTGTCGTGAGGAATTAGCTTGGTACTAATACGACTCACTATAGGG
AGACCCAAGCTGGCTAGGTAAGCTTGGTACCGAGCTCGGATCCATGTACCCATACGATGTTCCAGATTAC
GCTGGTGGATCTGGAGGTTCTGGTGGAAGCGCTATGGCGGTGTGTGCTCGCCTTTGCGGCGTGGGCCCGT
CGCGCGGATGTCGGCGCCGCCAGCAGCGCCGGGGCCCGGCCGAGACGGCGGCGGCCGACAGCGAGCCGGA
CACAGACCCCGAGGAGGAGCGCATCGAGGCTAGCGCCGGGGTCGGGGGCGGCTTGTGCGCGGGCCCCTCG
CCGCCGCCCCCGCGCTGCTCGCTGCTGGAGCTGCCGGAGTATGGTGTTTGCGAAAACTTGCGGAAGCTGG
AGATCACAGGCGTGTCTTGTCGGGACGTCTATGCGAAGCTGCTTCACCGATATAGACACATTTTGGGATT
GTGGCAGCCAGATATCGGGCCATACGGAGGACTGCTGAACGTGGTGGTGGACGGCCTGTTCATCATCGGG
TGGATGTACCTGCCTCCCCATGACCCCCACGTCGATGACCCTATGAGATTCAAGCCTCTGTTCAGGATCC
ACCTGATGGAGAGGAAGGCTGCCACAGTGGAGTGCATGTACGGCCACAAAGGGCCCCACCACGGCCACAT
CCAGATTGTGAAGAAGGATGAGTTCTCCACCAAGTGCAACCAGACGGACCACCACAGGATGTCCGGCGGG
AGGCAGGAGGAGTTTCGGACGTGGCTGAGGGAGGAATGGGGGCGCACGCTGGAGGACATCTTCCACGAGC
ACATGCAGGAGCTCATCCTGATGAAGTTCATCTACACCAGTCAGTACGACAACTGCCTGACCTACCGCCG
CATCTACCTGCCGCCCAGCCGCCCCGACGACCTCATCAAGCCTGGCCTCTTCAAAGGTACCTATGGCAGC
CACGGCCTGGAGATTGTGATGCTCAGCTTCCACGGCCGGCGTGCCAGGGGCACCAAGATCACGGGCAACC
CCAACATCCCCGCTGGGCAGCAGACAGTGGAGATCGACCTGAGGCATCGGATCCAGCTGCCCGACCTCGA
GAACCAGCGCAACTTCAATGAGCTCTCCCGCATCGTCCTGGAGGTGCGCGAGAGGGTGCGCCAGGAGCAG
CAGGAAGGCGGGCACGAGGCGGGCGAGGGTCGTGGCCGGCAGGGCCCCCGGGAGTCCCAGCCAAGCCCTG
CCCAGCCCAGGGCAGAGGCGCCCAGCAAGGGCCCAGATGGGACACCTGGTGAGGATGGTGGCGAGCCTGG
GGATGCCGTAGCTGCGGCCGAGCAGCCTGCCCAGTGTGGGCAGGGGCAGCCGTTCGTGCTGCCCGTGGGC
GTGAGCTCCAGGAATGAGGACTACCCCCGAACCTGCAGGATGTGTTTTTATGGCACAGGCCTCATCGCGG
GCCACGGCTTCACCAGCCCTGAACGCACCCCCGGGGTCTTCATCCTCTTCGATGAGGACCGCTTCGGGTT
CGTCTGGCTGGAGCTGAAATCCTTCAGCCTGTACAGCCGGGTCCAGGCCACCTTCCGGAACGCAGATGCG
CCGTCCCCACAGGCCTTCGATGAGATGCTCAAGAACATTCAGTCCCTCACCTCCTGATCTAGACCCAGCT
TTCTTGTACAAAGTGGTTGATATCCAGCACAGTGGCGGCCGCCCCGGGTTAATTAATCTAGACCCAGCTT
TCTTGTACAAAGTGGTGACGACGGTATCGATAAGCTTGATATCGAATTCCGCCCCCCCCCCTAACGTTAC
TGGCCGAAGCCGCTTGGAATAAGGCCGGTGTGCGTTTGTCTATATGTTATTTTCCACCATATTGCCGTCT
TTTGGCAATGTGAGGGCCCGGAAACCTGGCCCTGTCTTCTTGACGAGCATTCCTAGGGGTCTTTCCCCTC
TCGCCAAAGGAATGCAAGGTCTGTTGAATGTCGTGAAGGAAGCAGTTCCTCTGGAAGCTTCTTGAAGACA
AACAACGTCTGTAGCGACCCTTTGCAGGCAGCGGAACCCCCCACCTGGCGACAGGTGCCTCTGCGGCCAA
AAGCCACGTGTATAAGATACACCTGCAAAGGCGGCACAACCCCAGTGCCACGTTGTGAGTTGGATAGTTG
TGGAAAGAGTCAAATGGCTCTCCTCAAGCGTATTCAACAAGGGGCTGAAGGATGCCCAGAAGGTACCCCA
TTGTATGGGATCTGATCTGGGGCCTCGGTGCACATGCTTTACATGTGTTTAGTCGAGGTTAAAAAAACGT
CTAGGCCCCCCGAACCACGGGGACGTGGTTTTCCTTTGAAAAACACGATGATAATATGGCCACAACCATG
GTGAGCAAGGGCGAGGAGCTGTTCACCGGGGTGGTGCCCATCCTGGTCGAGCTGGACGGCGACGTAAACG
GCCACAAGTTCAGCGTGTCTGGCGAGGGCGAGGGCGATGCCACCTACGGCAAGCTGACCCTGAAGTTCAT
CTGCACCACCGGCAAGCTGCCCGTGCCCTGGCCCACCCTCGTGACCACCCTGACCTACGGCGTGCAGTGC
TTCAGCCGCTACCCCGACCACATGAAGCAGCACGACTTCTTCAAGTCCGCCATGCCCGAAGGCTACGTCC
AGGAGCGCACCATCTTCTTCAAGGACGACGGCAACTACAAGACCCGCGCCGAGGTGAAGTTCGAGGGCGA
CACCCTGGTGAACCGCATCGAGCTGAAGGGCATCGACTTCAAGGAGGACGGCAACATCCTGGGGCACAAG
CTGGAGTACAACTACAACAGCCACAACGTCTATATCATGGCCGACAAGCAGAAGAACGGCATCAAGGCGA
ACTTCAAGATCCGCCACAACATCGAGGACGGCAGCGTGCAGCTCGCCGACCACTACCAGCAGAACACCCC
CATCGGCGACGGCCCCGTGCTGCTGCCCGACAACCACTACCTGAGCACCCAGTCCGCCCTGAGCAAAGAC
CCCAACGAGAAGCGCGATCACATGGTCCTGCTGGAGTTCGTGACCGCCGCCGGGATCACTCTCGGCATGG
ACGAGCTGTACAAGTAACCTGCAGGCATGCAAGCTTGATATCAAGCTTATCGATAATCAACCTCTGGATT
ACAAAATTTGTGAAAGATTGACTGGTATTCTTAACTATGTTGCTCCTTTTACGCTATGTGGATACGCTGC
TTTAATGCCTTTGTATCATGCTATTGCTTCCCGTATGGCTTTCATTTTCTCCTCCTTGTATAAATCCTGG
TTGCTGTCTCTTTATGAGGAGTTGTGGCCCGTTGTCAGGCAACGTGGCGTGGTGTGCACTGTGTTTGCTG
ACGCAACCCCCACTGGTTGGGGCATTGCCACCACCTGTCAGCTCCTTTCCGGGACTTTCGCTTTCCCCCT
CCCTATTGCCACGGCGGAACTCATCGCCGCCTGCCTTGCCCGCTGCTGGACAGGGGCTCGGCTGTTGGGC
ACTGACAATTCCGTGGTGTTGTCGGGGAAATCATCGTCCTTTCCTTGGCTGCTCGCCTGTGTTGCCACCT
GGATTCTGCGCGGGACGTCCTTCTGCTACGTCCCTTCGGCCCTCAATCCAGCGGACCTTCCTTCCCGCGG
CCTGCTGCCGGCTCTGCGGCCTCTTCCGCGTCTTCGCCTTCGCCCTCAGACGAGTCGGATCTCCCTTTGG
GCCGCCTCCCCGCATCGATACCGTCGACCTCGAGGGAATTAATTCGAGCTCGGTACCTTTAAGACCAATG
ACTTACAAGGCAGCTGTAGATCTTAGCCACTTTTTAAAAGAAAAGGGGGGACTGGAAGGGCTAATTCACT
CCCAACGAAGACAAGATCTGCTTTTTGCTTGTACTGGGTCTCTCTGGTTAGACCAGATCTGAGCCTGGGA
GCTCTCTGGCTAACTAGGGAACCCACTGCTTAAGCCTCAATAAAGCTTGCCTTGAGTGCTTCAAGTAGTG
TGTGCCCGTCTGTTGTGTGACTCTGGTAACTAGAGATCCCTCAGACCCTTTTAGTCAGTGTGGAAAATCT
CTAGCAGCATCTAGAATTAATTCCGTGTATTCTATAGTGTCACCTAAATCGTATGTGTATGATACATAAG
GTTATGTATTAATTGTAGCCGCGTTCTAACGACAATATGTACAAGCCTAATTGTGTAGCATCTGGCTTAC
TGAAGCAGACCCTATCATCTCTCTCGTAAACTGCCGTCAGAGTCGGTTTGGTTGGACGAACCTTCTGAGT
TTCTGGTAACGCCGTCCCGCACCCGGAAATGGTCAGCGAACCAATCAGCAGGGTCATCGCTAGCCAGATC
CTCTACGCCGGACGCATCGTGGCCGGCATCACCGGCGCCACAGGTGCGGTTGCTGGCGCCTATATCGCCG
ACATCACCGATGGGGAAGATCGGGCTCGCCACTTCGGGCTCATGAGCGCTTGTTTCGGCGTGGGTATGGT
GGCAGGCCCCGTGGCCGGGGGACTGTTGGGCGCCATCTCCTTGCATGCACCATTCCTTGCGGCGGCGGTG
CTCAACGGCCTCAACCTACTACTGGGCTGCTTCCTAATGCAGGAGTCGCATAAGGGAGAGCGTCGAATGG
TGCACTCTCAGTACAATCTGCTCTGATGCCGCATAGTTAAGCCAGCCCCGACACCCGCCAACACCCGCTG
ACGCGCCCTGACGGGCTTGTCTGCTCCCGGCATCCGCTTACAGACAAGCTGTGACCGTCTCCGGGAGCTG
CATGTGTCAGAGGTTTTCACCGTCATCACCGAAACGCGCGAGACGAAAGGGCCTCGTGATACGCCTATTT
TTATAGGTTAATGTCATGATAATAATGGTTTCTTAGACGTCAGGTGGCACTTTTCGGGGAAATGTGCGCG
GAACCCCTATTTGTTTATTTTTCTAAATACATTCAAATATGTATCCGCTCATGAGACAATAACCCTGATA
AATGCTTCAATAATATTGAAAAAGGAAGAGTATGAGTATTCAACATTTCCGTGTCGCCCTTATTCCCTTT
TTTGCGGCATTTTGCCTTCCTGTTTTTGCTCACCCAGAAACGCTGGTGAAAGTAAAAGATGCTGAAGATC
AGTTGGGTGCACGAGTGGGTTACATCGAACTGGATCTCAACAGCGGTAAGATCCTTGAGAGTTTTCGCCC
CGAAGAACGTTTTCCAATGATGAGCACTTTTAAAGTTCTGCTATGTGGCGCGGTATTATCCCGTATTGAC
GCCGGGCAAGAGCAACTCGGTCGCCGCATACACTATTCTCAGAATGACTTGGTTGAGTACTCACCAGTCA
CAGAAAAGCATCTTACGGATGGCATGACAGTAAGAGAATTATGCAGTGCTGCCATAACCATGAGTGATAA
CACTGCGGCCAACTTACTTCTGACAACGATCGGAGGACCGAAGGAGCTAACCGCTTTTTTGCACAACATG
GGGGATCATGTAACTCGCCTTGATCGTTGGGAACCGGAGCTGAATGAAGCCATACCAAACGACGAGCGTG
ACACCACGATGCCTGTAGCAATGGCAACAACGTTGCGCAAACTATTAACTGGCGAACTACTTACTCTAGC
TTCCCGGCAACAATTAATAGACTGGATGGAGGCGGATAAAGTTGCAGGACCACTTCTGCGCTCGGCCCTT
CCGGCTGGCTGGTTTATTGCTGATAAATCTGGAGCCGGTGAGCGTGGGTCTCGCGGTATCATTGCAGCAC
TGGGGCCAGATGGTAAGCCCTCCCGTATCGTAGTTATCTACACGACGGGGAGTCAGGCAACTATGGATGA
ACGAAATAGACAGATCGCTGAGATAGGTGCCTCACTGATTAAGCATTGGTAACTGTCAGACCAAGTTTAC
TCATATATACTTTAGATTGATTTAAAACTTCATTTTTAATTTAAAAGGATCTAGGTGAAGATCCTTTTTG
ATAATCTCATGACCAAAATCCCTTAACGTGAGTTTTCGTTCCACTGAGCGTCAGACCCCGTAGAAAAGAT
CAAAGGATCTTC
